Addgene plasmid #202049: Px-mCherry-pA
Purpose: Encodes mCherry, which can be expressed with the activation of a synthetic promoter by Cas enzymes. A cloning site is provided to construct the synthetic Cas-targeted promoter upstream of mCherry.
Depositing lab: Darren Cusanovich. Depositing organization: University of Arizona. Publication: Optimization of a Cas12a-Driven Synthetic Gene Regulatory Network System. Kang H, Fitch JC, Varghese RP, Thorne CA, Cusanovich DA. ACS Synth Biol. 2025 May 16;14(5):1732-1744. doi: 10.1021/acssynbio.5c00084. Epub 2025 May 2. PubMed 40316310.
Backbone
  Vector backbone: pGL2-Luc
  Total vector size (bp): 3871
  Vector type: Mammalian Expression
Growth in bacteria
  Bacterial resistance: Ampicillin, 100 μg/mL
  Growth temperature: 37°C
  Growth strain: DH5alpha
  Copy number: High Copy
Gene/Insert
  Gene/Insert name: mCherry
  Species: Synthetic
Terms and licenses: Academic/Nonprofit Terms; Industry Terms: Not Available to Industry
Depositor comments: This construct contains a cloning site for building a synthetic promoter that can be targeted by Cas transactivators. The plasmid is provided with BsmBI sites and M13 sequence that can be cut out and replaced with the desired target sequence. Please see the attached protocol for details on building synthetic Cas promoters. Please visit https://doi.org/10.1101/2023.05.08.539911 for bioRxiv preprint.
How to cite: Px-mCherry-pA was a gift from Darren Cusanovich (Addgene plasmid # 202049 ; http://n2t.net/addgene:202049 ; RRID:Addgene_202049)
