[The description below was written by a language model from this plasmid's Addgene catalogue record and pLannotate feature annotations shown in this document.]
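Description:
Px-mCherry-pA is a 3,871 bp mammalian expression reporter plasmid built on the pGL2-Luc backbone, designed as a readout module for synthetic gene circuits driven by Cas-based transcriptional activators. It is propagated in E. coli as a high-copy plasmid through a ColE1/pUC-type origin and selected with ampicillin via the β-lactamase gene and its native promoter. An f1 origin is also present, and short fragments annotated as lacZα, tetracycline resistance and SV40 large T antigen appear to be non-functional backbone remnants.

The payload is an mCherry coding sequence followed by an SV40 polyadenylation region. No promoter is annotated upstream of mCherry, which is the point of the design. According to the depositor, the position ahead of the reporter holds a placeholder containing an M13 sequence flanked by BsmBI sites, which is excised and replaced with user-chosen target sequences to assemble a synthetic promoter recognised by a Cas transactivator. The feature table does not annotate this cloning site, and the record does not say whether a minimal core promoter is included. Upstream of this region lie a synthetic poly(A) signal and the RNA polymerase II pause site from the human α2 globin gene. These elements typically terminate read-through transcription from the backbone, which should keep background red fluorescence low until the engineered promoter is activated.

The plasmid serves as a template for building Cas-responsive mCherry reporters, and the associated publication concerns optimisation of a Cas12a-driven synthetic gene regulatory network system.
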