Features (pLannotate 1.2.2; 11 found; start..end, strand, type, name):
    177..1037    -  CDS            AmpR: β-lactamase; bla; confers resistance to ampicillin, carbenicillin, and related antibiotics
   1038..1142    -  promoter       AmpR promoter: bla
   1169..1597    +  rep_origin     f1 ori (sequence partly withheld): f1 bacteriophage origin of replication; arrow indicates direction of (+) strand synthesis
   1629..1696    -  CDS            lacZα (fragment): LacZα fragment of β-galactosidase; lacZ fragment
   1755..1803    +  polyA_signal   poly(A) signal: synthetic polyadenylation signal
   1817..1908    +  misc_feature   pause site: RNA polymerase II transcriptional pause signal from the human α2 globin gene
   2008..2715    +  CDS            mCherry: mCherry is a basic (constitutively fluorescent) red fluorescent protein published in 2004, derived from Discosoma sp.. It is reported to be a very rapidly-maturing monomer with low acid sensitivity.
   2744..2865    -  polyA_signal   SV40 poly(A) signal: SV40 polyadenylation signal
   2888..2956    -  CDS            large T antigen (fragment): large T antigen from SV40 (simian virus 40)
   2978..3109    +  CDS            TcR (fragment): tetracycline efflux protein; tet; confers resistance to tetracycline
   3289..6       -  rep_origin     ori (across the origin): high-copy-number ColE1/pMB1/pBR322/pUC origin of replication
>Addgene plasmid #202049 | Px-mCherry-pA | addgene full sequence | sequence record 401595 | Addgene NGS Result
TCTCAAGAAGATCCTTTGATCTTTTCTACGGGGTCTGACGCTCAGTGGAACGAAAACTCACGTTAAGGGA
TTTTGGTCATGAGATTATCAAAAAGGATCTTCACCTAGATCCTTTTAAATTAAAAATGAAGTTTTAAATC
AATCTAAAGTATATATGAGTAAACTTGGTCTGACAGTTACCAATGCTTAATCAGTGAGGCACCTATCTCA
GCGATCTGTCTATTTCGTTCATCCATAGTTGCCTGACTCCCCGTCGTGTAGATAACTACGATACGGGAGG
GCTTACCATCTGGCCCCAGTGCTGCAATGATACCGCGAGACCCACGCTCACCGGCTCCAGATTTATCAGC
AATAAACCAGCCAGCCGGAAGGGCCGAGCGCAGAAGTGGTCCTGCAACTTTATCCGCCTCCATCCAGTCT
ATTAATTGTTGCCGGGAAGCTAGAGTAAGTAGTTCGCCAGTTAATAGTTTGCGCAACGTTGTTGCCATTG
CTACAGGCATCGTGGTGTCACGCTCGTCGTTTGGTATGGCTTCATTCAGCTCCGGTTCCCAACGATCAAG
GCGAGTTACATGATCCCCCATGTTGTGCAAAAAAGCGGTTAGCTCCTTCGGTCCTCCGATCGTTGTCAGA
AGTAAGTTGGCCGCAGTGTTATCACTCATGGTTATGGCAGCACTGCATAATTCTCTTACTGTCATGCCAT
CCGTAAGATGCTTTTCTGTGACTGGTGAGTACTCAACCAAGTCATTCTGAGAATAGTGTATGCGGCGACC
GAGTTGCTCTTGCCCGGCGTCAATACGGGATAATACCGCGCCACATAGCAGAACTTTAAAAGTGCTCATC
ATTGGAAAACGTTCTTCGGGGCGAAAACTCTCAAGGATCTTACCGCTGTTGAGATCCAGTTCGATGTAAC
CCACTCGTGCACCCAACTGATCTTCAGCATCTTTTACTTTCACCAGCGTTTCTGGGTGAGCAAAAACAGG
AAGGCAAAATGCCGCAAAAAAGGGAATAAGGGCGACACGGAAATGTTGAATACTCATACTCTTCCTTTTT
CAATATTATTGAAGCATTTATCAGGGTTATTGTCTCATGAGCGGATACATATTTGAATGTATTTAGAAAA
ATAAACAAATAGGGGTTCCGCGCACATTTCCCCGAAAAGTGCCACCTG
[124 nt withheld, positions 1169-1292]
C
[91 nt withheld, positions 1294-1384]
A
[49 nt withheld, positions 1386-1434]
CCTTTGACGTTGGAGTCCACGTTCTTT
[37 nt withheld, positions 1462-1498]
ACCCTATCTCGGTCTATTCTTTTGATTTATAAGGGATTTTGCCGATTTCGGCCTATTGGTTAAAAAATGA
GCTGATTTAACAAAAATTTAACGCGAATTTTAACAAAATATTAACGCTTACAATTTGCCATTCGCCATTC
AGGCTGCGCAACTGTTGGGAAGGGCGATCGGTGCGGGCCTCTTCGCTATTACGCCAGCCCAAGCTACCAT
GATAAGTAAGTAATATTAAGGTACGGGAGGTACTTGGAGCGGCCGCAATAAAATATCTTTATTTTCATTA
CATCTGTGTGTTGGTTTTTTGTGTGAATCGATAGTACTAACATACGCTCTCCATCAAAACAAAACGAAAC
AAAACAAACTAGCAAAATAGGCTGTCCCCAGTGCAAGTGCAGGTGCCAGAACATTTCTCTATCGATAGGA
TCCCAGGAAACAGCTATGACGAGCTCTCTAGCGGGGGGCTATAAAAGGGGGTGGGGGCGTTCGTCCTGCT
ATCTAGCGTCGCGTTGACCATGGTGAGCAAGGGCGAGGAGGATAACATGGCCATCATCAAGGAGTTCATG
CGCTTCAAGGTGCACATGGAGGGCTCCGTGAACGGCCACGAGTTCGAGATCGAGGGCGAGGGCGAGGGCC
GCCCCTACGAGGGCACCCAGACCGCCAAGCTGAAGGTGACCAAGGGTGGCCCCCTGCCCTTCGCCTGGGA
CATCCTGTCCCCTCAGTTCATGTACGGCTCCAAGGCCTACGTGAAGCACCCCGCCGACATCCCCGACTAC
TTGAAGCTGTCCTTCCCCGAGGGCTTCAAGTGGGAGCGCGTGATGAACTTCGAGGACGGCGGCGTGGTGA
CCGTGACCCAGGACTCCTCCCTGCAGGACGGCGAGTTCATCTACAAGGTGAAGCTGCGCGGCACCAACTT
CCCCTCCGACGGCCCCGTAATGCAGAAGAAGACCATGGGCTGGGAGGCCTCCTCCGAGCGGATGTACCCC
GAGGACGGCGCCCTGAAGGGCGAGATCAAGCAGAGGCTGAAGCTGAAGGACGGCGGCCACTACGACGCTG
AGGTCAAGACCACCTACAAGGCCAAGAAGCCCGTGCAGCTGCCCGGCGCCTACAACGTCAACATCAAGTT
GGACATCACCTCCCACAACGAGGACTACACCATCGTGGAACAGTACGAACGCGCCGAGGGCCGCCACTCC
ACCGGCGGCATGGACGAGCTGTACAAGTAAGGCCGGCCGCTTCGAGCAGACATGATAAGATACATTGATG
AGTTTGGACAAACCACAACTAGAATGCAGTGAAAAAAATGCTTTATTTGTGAAATTTGTGATGCTATTGC
TTTATTTGTAACCATTATAAGCTGCAATAAACAAGTTAACAACAACAATTGCATTCATTTTATGTTTCAG
GTTCAGGGGGAGGTGTGGGAGGTTTTTTAAAGCAAGTAAAACCTCTACAAATGTGGTAAAATCGATAAGG
ATCGAGTATGTCGACCGATGCCCTTGAGAGCCTTCAACCCAGTCAGCTCCTTCCGGTGGGCGCGGGGCAT
GACTATCGTCGCCGCACTTATGACTGTCTTCTTTATCATGCAACTCGTAGGACAGGTGCCGGCAGCGCTC
TTCCGCTTCCTCGCTCACTGACTCGCTGCGCTCGGTCGTTCGGCTGCGGCGAGCGGTATCAGCTCACTCA
AAGGCGGTAATACGGTTATCCACAGAATCAGGGGATAACGCAGGAAAGAACATGTGAGCAAAAGGCCAGC
AAAAGGCCAGGAACCGTAAAAAGGCCGCGTTGCTGGCGTTTTTCCATAGGCTCCGCCCCCCTGACGAGCA
TCACAAAAATCGACGCTCAAGTCAGAGGTGGCGAAACCCGACAGGACTATAAAGATACCAGGCGTTTCCC
CCTGGAAGCTCCCTCGTGCGCTCTCCTGTTCCGACCCTGCCGCTTACCGGATACCTGTCCGCCTTTCTCC
CTTCGGGAAGCGTGGCGCTTTCTCATAGCTCACGCTGTAGGTATCTCAGTTCGGTGTAGGTCGTTCGCTC
CAAGCTGGGCTGTGTGCACGAACCCCCCGTTCAGCCCGACCGCTGCGCCTTATCCGGTAACTATCGTCTT
GAGTCCAACCCGGTAAGACACGACTTATCGCCACTGGCAGCAGCCACTGGTAACAGGATTAGCAGAGCGA
GGTATGTAGGCGGTGCTACAGAGTTCTTGAAGTGGTGGCCTAACTACGGCTACACTAGAAGAACAGTATT
TGGTATCTGCGCTCTGCTGAAGCCAGTTACCTTCGGAAAAAGAGTTGGTAGCTCTTGATCCGGCAAACAA
ACCACCGCTGGTAGCGGTGGTTTTTTTGTTTGCAAGCAGCAGATTACGCGCAGAAAAAAAGGA
